>Addgene plasmid #239407 | pEMTB-mScarlet3-H (aka mYongHong) | addgene full sequence | sequence record 481802 | Addgene NGS Result
TTCTTGAGATCCTTTTTTTCTGCGCGTAATCTGCTGCTTGCAAACAAAAAAACCACCGCTACCAGCGGTG
GTTTGTTTGCCGGATCAAGAGCTACCAACTCTTTTTCCGAAGGTAACTGGCTTCAGCAGAGCGCAGATAC
CAAATACTGTTCTTCTAGTGTAGCCGTAGTTAGGCCACCACTTCAAGAACTCTGTAGCACCGCCTACATA
CCTCGCTCTGCTAATCCTGTTACCAGTGGCTGCTGCCAGTGGCGATAAGTCGTGTCTTACCGGGTTGGAC
TCAAGACGATAGTTACCGGATAAGGCGCAGCGGTCGGGCTGAACGGGGGGTTCGTGCACACAGCCCAGCT
TGGAGCGAACGACCTACACCGAACTGAGATACCTACAGCGTGAGCTATGAGAAAGCGCCACGCTTCCCGA
AGGGAGAAAGGCGGACAGGTATCCGGTAAGCGGCAGGGTCGGAACAGGAGAGCGCACGAGGGAGCTTCCA
GGGGGAAACGCCTGGTATCTTTATAGTCCTGTCGGGTTTCGCCACCTCTGACTTGAGCGTCGATTTTTGT
GATGCTCGTCAGGGGGGCGGAGCCTATGGAAAAACGCCAGCAACGCGGCCTTTTTACGGTTCCTGGCCTT
TTGCTGGCCTTTTGCTCACATGTTCTTTCCTGCGTTATCCCCTGATTCTGTGGATAACCGTATTACCGCC
ATGCATTAGTTATTAATAGTAATCAATTACGGGGTCATTAGTTCATAGCCCATATATGGAGTTCCGCGTT
ACATAACTTACGGTAAATGGCCCGCCTGGCTGACCGCCCAACGACCCCCGCCCATTGACGTCAATAATGA
CGTATGTTCCCATAGTAACGCCAATAGGGACTTTCCATTGACGTCAATGGGTGGAGTATTTACGGTAAAC
TGCCCACTTGGCAGTACATCAAGTGTATCATATGCCAAGTACGCCCCCTATTGACGTCAATGACGGTAAA
TGGCCCGCCTGGCATTATGCCCAGTACATGACCTTATGGGACTTTCCTACTTGGCAGTACATCTACGTAT
TAGTCATCGCTATTACCATGGTGATGCGGTTTTGGCAGTACATCAATGGGCGTGGATAGCGGTTTGACTC
ACGGGGATTTCCAAGTCTCCACCCCATTGACGTCAATGGGAGTTTGTTTTGGCACCAAAATCAACGGGAC
TTTCCAAAATGTCGTAACAACTCCGCCCCATTGACGCAAATGGGCGGTAGGCGTGTACGGTGGGAGGTCT
ATATAAGCAGAGCTGGTTTAGTGAACCGTCAGATCCGCTAGCGCTACCGGACTCAGATCTCGAGCTCAAG
CTTCGAATTCGCCACCATGGAGCAGAAGCTCATCTCAGAAGAAGACCTCGGCGCGCCAGTGCGAAGCGAA
ACAGCACCCGACAGCTACAAAGTGCAAGATAAGAAAAATGCCTCCAGCCGCCCTGCCTCTGCAATTTCAG
GACAAAATAACAACCACTCAGGAAATAAACCAGACCCTCCGCCTGTGTTACGTGTTGATGACCGGCAGCG
GCTGGCCCGGGAGCGACGTGAGGAACGGGAGAAACAGCTAGCTGCAAGAGAAATAGTGTGGTTAGAAAGA
GAAGAGCGAGCCAGGCAGCACTACGAGAAGCACCTGGAAGAGCGGAAGAAGAGGTTGGAGGAGCAGAGGC
AGAAGGAGGAGCGGAGGAGGGCTGCTGTGGAGGAGAAGCGGAGGCAGAGACTTGAGGAGGACAAAGAACG
CCACGAAGCTGTTGTACGGCGCACAATGGAAAGGAGCCAGAAGCCAAAACAGAAGCATAACCGTTGGTCG
TGGGGAGGCTCTCTCCATGGGAGCCCTAGCATCCACAGTGCAGATCCAGACAGGCGGTCAGTTTCCACCA
TGAATCTTTCGAAATATGTTGATCCCGTCATTAGCAAGCGGCTCTCCTCTTCATCTGCAACTTTACTAAA
TTCTCCAGATAGAGCTCGCCGCCTGCAGCTCAGCCCATGGGAGAGCAGCGTTGTTAACAGACTCCTGACG
CCCACACATTCGTTCCTGGCCAGAAGTAAAAGCACAGCTGCCTTGTCTGGAGAAGCAGCATCTTGCAGCC
CCATCATCATGCCCTACAAAGCTGCACACTCTAGAAATTCGATGGATCGACCAAAACTCTTTGTAACACC
ACCTGAGGGCTCTTCGGATCCACCGGTCGCCACCATGGATAGCACCGAGGCAGTGATCAAGGAGTTCATG
CGGTTCAAGGTGCACATGGAGGGCTCCATGAACGGCCACGAGTTCGAGATCGAGGGCGAGGGCGAGGGCC
GCCCCTACGAGGGCACCCAGACCGCCAAGCTGAGGGTGACCAAGGGTGGCCCCCTGCCCTTCTCCTGGGA
CATCCTGTCCCCTCAGTTCATGTACGGCTCCAGGGCCTTCACGAAGCACCCCGCCGACATCCCCGACTAC
TGGAAGCAGTCCTTCCCCGAGGGCTTCAAGTGGGAGCGCGTGATGAACTTCGAGGACGGCGGCGCCGTGT
CCGTGGCCCAGGACACCTCCCTGGAGGACGGCACCCTGATCTACAAGGTGAAGCTCCGCGGCACCAACTT
CCCTCCTGACGGCCCCGTAATGCAGAAGAAGACAATGGGCTGGGAAGCATCCACCGAGCGGTTGTACCCC
GAGGACGTCGTGCTGAAGGGCGACATTAAGCATGCCCTGCGCCTGAAGGACGGCGGCCGGTACCTGGCGG
ACTTCAAGACCACCTACAGGGCCAAGAAGCCCGTGCAGATGCCCGGCGCCTTCAACATCGACCGCAAGTT
GGACATCACATCCCACAACGAGGACTACACCGTGGTGGAACAGTACGAACGCTCCGTGGCCCGCCACTCC
ACCGGCGGCTCCGGTGGCTCCTAAGCGGCCGCGACTCTAGATCATAATCAGCCATACCACATTTGTAGAG
GTTTTACTTGCTTTAAAAAACCTCCCACACCTCCCCCTGAACCTGAAACATAAAATGAATGCAATTGTTG
TTGTTAACTTGTTTATTGCAGCTTATAATGGTTACAAATAAAGCAATAGCATCACAAATTTCACAAATAA
AGCATTTTTTTCACTGCATTCTAGTTGTGGTTTGTCCAAACTCATCAATGTATCTTAAGGCGTAAATTGT
AAGCGTTAATATTTTGTTAAAATTCGCGTTAAATTTTTGTTAAATCAGCTCATTTTTTAACCAATAGGCC
GAAATCGGCAAAATCCCTTATAAATCAAAAGAATAGACCGAGATAGGGT
[37 nt withheld, positions 3270-3306]
AAAGAACGTGGACTCCAACGTCAAAGG
[49 nt withheld, positions 3334-3382]
T
[91 nt withheld, positions 3384-3474]
G
[124 nt withheld, positions 3476-3599]
CAGGTGGCACTTTTCGGGGAAATGTGCGCGGAACCCCTATTTGTTTATTTTTCTAAATACATTCAAATAT
GTATCCGCTCATGAGACAATAACCCTGATAAATGCTTCAATAATATTGAAAAAGGAAGAGTCCTGAGGCG
GAAAGAACCAGCTGTGGAATGTGTGTCAGTTAGGGTGTGGAAAGTCCCCAGGCTCCCCAGCAGGCAGAAG
TATGCAAAGCATGCATCTCAATTAGTCAGCAACCAGGTGTGGAAAGTCCCCAGGCTCCCCAGCAGGCAGA
AGTATGCAAAGCATGCATCTCAATTAGTCAGCAACCATAGTCCCGCCCCTAACTCCGCCCATCCCGCCCC
TAACTCCGCCCAGTTCCGCCCATTCTCCGCCCCATGGCTGACTAATTTTTTTTATTTATGCAGAGGCCGA
GGCCGCCTCGGCCTCTGAGCTATTCCAGAAGTAGTGAGGAGGCTTTTTTGGAGGCCTAGGCTTTTGCAAA
GATCGATCAAGAGACAGGATGAGGATCGTTTCGCATGATTGAACAAGATGGATTGCACGCAGGTTCTCCG
GCCGCTTGGGTGGAGAGGCTATTCGGCTATGACTGGGCACAACAGACAATCGGCTGCTCTGATGCCGCCG
TGTTCCGGCTGTCAGCGCAGGGGCGCCCGGTTCTTTTTGTCAAGACCGACCTGTCCGGTGCCCTGAATGA
ACTGCAAGACGAGGCAGCGCGGCTATCGTGGCTGGCCACGACGGGCGTTCCTTGCGCAGCTGTGCTCGAC
GTTGTCACTGAAGCGGGAAGGGACTGGCTGCTATTGGGCGAAGTGCCGGGGCAGGATCTCCTGTCATCTC
ACCTTGCTCCTGCCGAGAAAGTATCCATCATGGCTGATGCAATGCGGCGGCTGCATACGCTTGATCCGGC
TACCTGCCCATTCGACCACCAAGCGAAACATCGCATCGAGCGAGCACGTACTCGGATGGAAGCCGGTCTT
GTCGATCAGGATGATCTGGACGAAGAGCATCAGGGGCTCGCGCCAGCCGAACTGTTCGCCAGGCTCAAGG
CGAGCATGCCCGACGGCGAGGATCTCGTCGTGACCCATGGCGATGCCTGCTTGCCGAATATCATGGTGGA
AAATGGCCGCTTTTCTGGATTCATCGACTGTGGCCGGCTGGGTGTGGCGGACCGCTATCAGGACATAGCG
TTGGCTACCCGTGATATTGCTGAAGAGCTTGGCGGCGAATGGGCTGACCGCTTCCTCGTGCTTTACGGTA
TCGCCGCTCCCGATTCGCAGCGCATCGCCTTCTATCGCCTTCTTGACGAGTTCTTCTGAGCGGGACTCTG
GGGTTCGAAATGACCGACCAAGCGACGCCCAACCTGCCATCACGAGATTTCGATTCCACCGCCGCCTTCT
ATGAAAGGTTGGGCTTCGGAATCGTTTTCCGGGACGCCGGCTGGATGATCCTCCAGCGCGGGGATCTCAT
GCTGGAGTTCTTCGCCCACCCTAGGGGGAGGCTAACTGAAACACGGAAGGAGACAATACCGGAAGGAACC
CGCGCTATGACGGCAATAAAAAGACAGAATAAAACGCACGGTGTTGGGTCGTTTGTTCATAAACGCGGGG
TTCGGTCCCAGGGCTGGCACTCTGTCGATACCCCACCGAGACCCCATTGGGGCCAATACGCCCGCGTTTC
TTCCTTTTCCCCACCCCACCCCCCAAGTTCGGGTGAAGGCCCAGGGCTCGCAGCCAACGTCGGGGCGGCA
GGCCCTGCCATAGCCTCAGGTTACTCATATATACTTTAGATTGATTTAAAACTTCATTTTTAATTTAAAA
GGATCTAGGTGAAGATCCTTTTTGATAATCTCATGACCAAAATCCCTTAACGTGAGTTTTCGTTCCACTG
AGCGTCAGACCCCGTAGAAAAGATCAAAGGATC
Features (pLannotate 1.2.2; 15 found; start..end, strand, type, name):
      4..592     +  rep_origin     ori: high-copy-number ColE1/pMB1/pBR322/pUC origin of replication
    767..1070    +  enhancer       CMV enhancer: human cytomegalovirus immediate early enhancer
   1071..1274    +  promoter       CMV promoter: human cytomegalovirus (CMV) immediate early promoter
   1297..1340    +  misc_feature   MCS (fragment): multiple cloning site
   1389..2186    +  CDS            MAP7 (fragment): MAP7_HUMAN - Experimental evidence at protein level: Swiss-Prot protein existence level 1. Microtubule-stabilizing protein that may play an important role during reorganization of microtubules during polarization and differentiation of epithelial cells. Associates with microtubules in a dynamic manner. May play a role in the formation of intercellular contacts. Colocalization with TRPV4 results in the redistribution of TRPV4 toward the membrane and may link cytoskeletal microfilaments. From Homo sapiens (Human).
   2205..2875    +  CDS            mScarlet-2I (fragment): mScarlet-I derivative in which the N- and C-termini have been modified to reduce cytotoxicity (Valbuena et al., 2020) preserves the original mammalian codon optimization
   2910..2993    +  CDS            large T antigen (fragment): large T antigen from SV40 (simian virus 40)
   3016..3137    +  polyA_signal   SV40 poly(A) signal: SV40 polyadenylation signal
   3171..3599    -  rep_origin     f1 ori (sequence partly withheld): f1 bacteriophage origin of replication; arrow indicates direction of (+) strand synthesis
   3626..3730    +  promoter       AmpR promoter: bla
   3732..4089    +  promoter       SV40 promoter: SV40 enhancer and early promoter
   4124..4918    +  CDS            NeoR/KanR: aminoglycoside phosphotransferase from Tn5; aph(3')-II (or nptII); confers resistance to neomycin, kanamycin, and G418 (Geneticin®)
   4939..5091    +  CDS            ble (fragment): BLE_KLEPN - Experimental evidence at protein level: Swiss-Prot protein existence level 1. Binding protein with a strong affinity to the bleomycin family of antibiotics. Binds to CL990; an antimitotic-antibiotic compound. From Klebsiella pneumoniae.
   5150..5197    +  polyA_signal   HSV TK poly(A) signal: herpes simplex virus thymidine kinase polyadenylation signal (Cole and Stacy, 1985)
   5288..5304    -  polyA_signal   bGH poly(A) signal (fragment): bovine growth hormone polyadenylation signal
