[The description below was written by a language model from this plasmid's Addgene catalogue record and pLannotate feature annotations shown in this document.]
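Description:
pEMTB-mScarlet3-H (aka mYongHong) is a 5,522 nt mammalian expression plasmid built on a pN1-type backbone, in which a gene of interest is placed upstream of a fluorescent protein to give a C-terminal fusion. It is maintained in E. coli at high copy through a ColE1/pUC-family origin and selected with kanamycin. The resistance cassette is the dual-purpose NeoR/KanR gene (Tn5 aminoglycoside phosphotransferase). A bacterial bla promoter drives it in bacteria, and an SV40 enhancer/early promoter drives it in mammalian cells, with an HSV TK polyadenylation signal downstream, so it could also support G418 selection of transfected cells. An f1 phage origin is also present. The short ble, SV40 large T antigen and bGH poly(A) fragments called by the automated annotation look like backbone remnants or partial matches rather than functional elements.

The payload is driven by the human CMV immediate-early enhancer and promoter and terminated by an SV40 poly(A) signal. It encodes EMTB, annotated as a fragment of human MAP7 (E-MAP-115, also called ensconsin), a protein that associates dynamically with microtubules. EMTB is fused at its C terminus to mScarlet3-H, a monomeric red fluorescent protein carrying the M163H substitution in mScarlet3. The annotation tool labels this reading frame as an mScarlet-2I fragment, which reflects its similarity to other mScarlet-family members rather than a different reporter. Expression in mammalian cells should label the microtubule network in red. According to the associated publication title, the construct serves to demonstrate this highly stable red fluorescent protein as a tag for advanced microscopy.
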