Addgene plasmid #239407: pEMTB-mScarlet3-H (aka mYongHong)
Purpose: Expresses EMTB-mScarlet3-H in mammalian cells
Depositing lab: Zhifei Fu. Depositing organization: Fujian Medical University. Publication: A highly stable monomeric red fluorescent protein for advanced microscopy. Xiong H, Chang Q, Ding J, Wang S, Zhang W, Li Y, Wu Y, Lin P, Yang C, Liu M, Fang G, Yang Y, Xie J, Qi D, Jiang T, Fu W, Hu F, Chen Y, Yue R, Li Y, Cui Y, Li M, Fan S, Yang Y, Xu Y, Li D, Zhang F, Zhao H, Wu C, Zheng Q, Piatkevich KD, Fu Z. Nat Methods. 2025 Apr 17. doi: 10.1038/s41592-025-02676-5. PubMed 40247125.
Backbone
  Vector backbone: pN1
  Vector type: Mammalian Expression
Growth in bacteria
  Bacterial resistance: Kanamycin, 50 μg/mL
  Growth temperature: 37°C
  Growth strain: DH5alpha
  Copy number: High Copy
Gene/Insert
  Gene/Insert name: EMTB
  Species: H. sapiens (human)
  Mutation: M163H in mScarlet3
  Entrez Gene: MAP7 (a.k.a. E-MAP-115, EMAP115)
  Promoter: CMV
  Tag / fusion protein: mScarlet3-H (aka mYongHong) (C terminal on insert)
  Cloning method: Restriction Enzyme; 5′ cloning site unknown (unknown if destroyed)
Terms and licenses: Academic/Nonprofit Terms; Industry Terms: Not Available to Industry
How to cite: pEMTB-mScarlet3-H (aka mYongHong) was a gift from Zhifei Fu (Addgene plasmid # 239407 ; http://n2t.net/addgene:239407 ; RRID:Addgene_239407)
